Addgene plasmid #102557: Synapsin-cyto-mRuby3-iATPSnFR1.0
Purpose: expresses cytoplasmic ATP sensor in neurons with red reference protein
Depositing lab: Baljit Khakh. Depositing organization: University of California, Los Angeles (UCLA). Publication: A genetically encoded single-wavelength sensor for imaging cytosolic and cell surface ATP. Lobas MA, Tao R, Nagai J, Kronschlager MT, Borden PM, Marvin JS, Looger LL, Khakh BS. Nat Commun. 2019 Feb 12;10(1):711. doi: 10.1038/s41467-019-08441-5. PubMed 30755613.
Backbone
  Vector backbone: psynapsin
  Vector type: AAV
Growth in bacteria
  Bacterial resistance: Ampicillin, 100 μg/mL
  Growth temperature: 37°C
  Growth strain: NEB Stable
  Copy number: Unknown
Gene/Insert
  Gene/Insert name: mRuby3-iATPSnFR1.0
  Tag / fusion protein: Ruby3
Terms and licenses: Academic/Nonprofit Terms; Industry Terms: Not Available to Industry
How to cite: Synapsin-cyto-mRuby3-iATPSnFR1.0 was a gift from Baljit Khakh (Addgene plasmid # 102557 ; http://n2t.net/addgene:102557 ; RRID:Addgene_102557)
