[The description below was written by a language model from this plasmid's Addgene catalogue record and the feature table of its GenBank file.]
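Description:
Synapsin-cyto-mRuby3-iATPSnFR1.0 is a 6,097 bp circular AAV transfer plasmid built on a synapsin-promoter backbone and designed to express a cytosolic, genetically encoded ATP sensor in neurons. Two AAV2 inverted terminal repeats flank the expression cassette; these are the cis elements needed for replication and packaging of the intervening DNA into recombinant AAV particles when helper functions are supplied in trans. In bacteria the plasmid replicates from a high-copy ColE1/pUC-type origin and is selected with ampicillin through the beta-lactamase gene and its own promoter. An f1 phage origin is also present in the backbone. The record lists a recombination-deficient strain for propagation, a common choice for ITR-containing plasmids because the repeats are prone to rearrangement.

The payload is driven by the human synapsin I promoter, which restricts expression to neurons. Downstream lies the insert, a fusion of the red fluorescent protein mRuby3 to iATPSnFR1.0, a single-wavelength fluorescent ATP sensor. The coding sequence itself is not annotated in the feature table, which marks only EGFP-type primer sites within that region, consistent with a GFP-derived reporter domain in the sensor. The mRuby3 partner serves as a red reference signal, against which the sensor's signal can be normalised for expression level. A WPRE follows the insert to enhance transcript stability and expression, and an SV40 polyadenylation signal terminates the transcript. A short Factor Xa site annotated on the reverse strand inside the WPRE is probably an incidental sequence match. The construct is intended for imaging cytoplasmic ATP in neurons, by AAV delivery or direct transfection.
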