LOCUS       Exported 6097 bp ds-DNA circular SYN 12-MAY-2021
DEFINITION  expresses cytoplasmic ATP sensor in neurons with red reference
            protein.
ACCESSION   .
VERSION     .
KEYWORDS    Synapsin-cyto-mRuby3-iATPSnFR1.0
SOURCE      synthetic DNA construct
  ORGANISM  synthetic DNA construct
REFERENCE   1 (bases 1 to 6097)
  AUTHORS   Lobas MA, Tao R, Nagai J, Kronschlager MT, Borden PM, Marvin JS,
            Looger LL, Khakh BS
  TITLE     A genetically encoded single-wavelength sensor for imaging cytosolic
            and cell surface ATP.
  JOURNAL   Nat Commun. 2019 Feb 12;10(1):711. doi: 10.1038/s41467-019-08441-5.
  PUBMED    30755613
REFERENCE   2 (bases 1 to 6097)
  AUTHORS   .
  TITLE     Direct Submission
  JOURNAL   Exported May 12, 2021 from SnapGene Server 1.1.58
            http://www.snapgene.com
FEATURES             Location/Qualifiers
     source          1..6097
                     /organism="synthetic DNA construct"
                     /mol_type="other DNA"
     promoter        1..448
                     /label=hSyn promoter
                     /note="human synapsin I promoter; confers neuron-specific
                     expression (Kugler et al., 2003)"
     primer_bind     1711..1732
                     /label=EGFP-C
                     /note="EGFP, forward primer"
     primer_bind     complement(1835..1856)
                     /label=EGFP-N
                     /note="EGFP, reverse primer"
     misc_feature    2324..2912
                     /label=WPRE
                     /note="woodchuck hepatitis virus posttranscriptional
                     regulatory element"
     primer_bind     complement(2377..2397)
                     /label=WPRE-R
                     /note="WPRE, reverse primer"
     CDS             complement(2795..2806)
                     /codon_start=1
                     /product="Factor Xa recognition and cleavage site"
                     /label=Factor Xa site
                     /translation="IEGR"
     primer_bind     complement(2915..2931)
                     /label=KS primer
                     /note="common sequencing primer, one of multiple similar
                     variants"
     primer_bind     complement(2916..2932)
                     /label=pBluescriptKS
                     /note="For pBluescript vector"
     polyA_signal    2961..3082
                     /label=SV40 poly(A) signal
                     /note="SV40 polyadenylation signal"
     primer_bind     complement(2972..2991)
                     /label=EBV-rev
                     /note="SV40 polyA terminator, reverse primer"
     primer_bind     3026..3045
                     /label=SV40pA-R
                     /note="SV40 polyA, reverse primer"
     repeat_region   3244..3373
                     /label=AAV2 ITR
     primer_bind     complement(3439..3456)
                     /label=L4440
                     /note="L4440 vector, forward primer"
     rep_origin      complement(3610..4198)
                     /direction=LEFT
                     /label=ori
                     /note="high-copy-number ColE1/pMB1/pBR322/pUC origin of
                     replication"
     primer_bind     complement(3690..3709)
                     /label=pBR322ori-F
                     /note="pBR322 origin, forward primer"
     CDS             complement(4369..5229)
                     /codon_start=1
                     /gene="bla"
                     /product="beta-lactamase"
                     /label=AmpR
                     /note="confers resistance to ampicillin, carbenicillin, and
                     related antibiotics"
                     /translation="MSIQHFRVALIPFFAAFCLPVFAHPETLVKVKDAEDQLGARVGYI
                     ELDLNSGKILESFRPEERFPMMSTFKVLLCGAVLSRIDAGQEQLGRRIHYSQNDLVEYS
                     PVTEKHLTDGMTVRELCSAAITMSDNTAANLLLTTIGGPKELTAFLHNMGDHVTRLDRW
                     EPELNEAIPNDERDTTMPVAMATTLRKLLTGELLTLASRQQLIDWMEADKVAGPLLRSA
                     LPAGWFIADKSGAGERGSRGIIAALGPDGKPSRIVVIYTTGSQATMDERNRQIAEIGAS
                     LIKHW"
     primer_bind     4992..5011
                     /label=Amp-R
                     /note="Ampicillin resistance gene, reverse primer"
     promoter        complement(5230..5334)
                     /gene="bla"
                     /label=AmpR promoter
     rep_origin      complement(5360..5815)
                     /direction=LEFT
                     /label=f1 ori
                     /note="f1 bacteriophage origin of replication; arrow
                     indicates direction of (+) strand synthesis"
     primer_bind     complement(5497..5518)
                     /label=F1ori-F
                     /note="F1 origin, forward primer"
     primer_bind     5709..5728
                     /label=F1ori-R
                     /note="F1 origin, reverse primer"
     repeat_region   5887..6016
                     /label=AAV2 ITR
ORIGIN
        1 agtgcaagtg ggttttagga ccaggatgag gcggggtggg ggtgcctacc tgacgaccga
       61 ccccgaccca ctggacaagc acccaacccc cattccccaa attgcgcatc ccctatcaga
      121 gagggggagg ggaaacagga tgcggcgagg cgcgtgcgca ctgccagctt cagcaccgcg
      181 gacagtgcct tcgcccccgc ctggcggcgc gcgccaccgc cgcctcagca ctgaaggcgc
      241 gctgacgtca ctcgccggtc ccccgcaaac tccccttccc ggccaccttg gtcgcgtccg
      301 cgccgccgcc ggcccagccg gaccgcacca cgcgaggcgc gagatagggg ggcacgggcg
      361 cgaccatctg cgctgcggcg ccggcgactc agcgctgcct cagtctgcgg tgggcagcgg
      421 aggagtcgtg tcgtgcctga gagcgcagtc gaattcaagc tgctagcaag gatccatggt
      481 gtctaagggc gaagagctga tcaaggaaaa tatgcgtatg aaggtggtca tggaaggttc
      541 ggtcaacggc caccaattca aatgcacagg tgaaggagaa ggcaggccgt acgagggagt
      601 gcaaaccatg aggatcaaag tcatcgaggg aggacccctg ccatttgcct ttgacattct
      661 tgccacgtcg ttcatgtatg gcagccgtac ttttatcaag tacccggcag acattcctga
      721 tttctttaaa cagtcctttc ctgagggttt tacttgggaa agagttacga gatacgaaga
      781 tggtggagtc gtcaccgtca cgcaggacac cagccttgag gatggcgaac tcgtttacaa
      841 cgtcaaagtc agaggggtaa actttccctc caatggtccc gtgatgcaga agaagaccaa
      901 gggttgggag cctaatacag agatgatgta tccagcagat ggtggtctga ggggatacac
      961 tgatattgca ctgaaagttg atggtggtgg ccatctgcat tgcaatttcg taacaactta
     1021 caggtcaaaa aagaccgtcg ggaacatcaa gatgcccggt gtccatgccg ttgatcaccg
     1081 cctggaaagg atagaggaaa gtgacaatga aacgtacgta gtacaacgcg aagtcgcagt
     1141 tgccaagtac tccaatcttg gtggtggatc catgaagact attcacgtga gtgtcgtaac
     1201 tcccgacggg cctgtatatg aggatgacgt tgaaatggtg agcgtcaaag caaaaagtgg
     1261 cgagctcggt attctcccag gccacattcc cttgaaagct cccctagaga tcagtgccgc
     1321 acgcctgaag aaagggggca aaacacagta tatcgctgtg tcaggcggca acctcgaagt
     1381 gcggcctgac aaggtgacca tctatgccca ggcagccgag agggctgagg atatcgatgt
     1441 cctgcgcgcc aaggccgcca aggagagagc cgagcgccga ctccaatcac aggtcctgag
     1501 ccacaacgtc tatatcaccg ccgacaagca gaagaacggc atcaaggcga acttcaagat
     1561 ccgccacaac gtggaggacg gcagcatgca gctcgccgac cactaccagc agaacacccc
     1621 catcggcgac ggccccgtgc tgctgcccga caaccactac ctgagcaccc agtccgtgct
     1681 gagcaaagac cctaacgaga agcgcgatca catggtcctg ctggagttcg tgaccgccgc
     1741 cgggatcact ctcggcatgg acgagctgta caagggcggt accggaggga gcatgagcaa
     1801 gggcgaggag ctgttcaccg gggtggtgcc catcctggtc gagctggacg gcgacgtaaa
     1861 cggccacaag ttcagcgtgc gcggcgaggg cgagggcgat gccaccaacg gcaagctgac
     1921 cctgaagttc atctgcacca ccggcaagct gcccgtgccc tggcccaccc tcgtgaccac
     1981 cctgacctac ggcgtgcagt gcttcagccg ctaccccgac cacatgaagc agcacgactt
     2041 cttcaagtcc gccatgcccg aaggctacgt ccaggagcgc accatcagct tcaaggacga
     2101 cggcacctac aagacccgcg ccgaggtgaa gttcgagggc gacaccctgg tgaaccgcat
     2161 cgagctgaag ggcatcgact tcaaggagga cggcaacatc ctggggcaca agctggagta
     2221 caactttggg ttgcacgaca tcgattttaa gcgcgccgag ctcgccctta agcgcgcaat
     2281 gaataggctc tcagttgccg aaatgaagta gaagcttatc gataatcaac ctctggatta
     2341 caaaatttgt gaaagattga ctggtattct taactatgtt gctcctttta cgctatgtgg
     2401 atacgctgct ttaatgcctt tgtatcatgc tattgcttcc cgtatggctt tcattttctc
     2461 ctccttgtat aaatcctggt tgctgtctct ttatgaggag ttgtggcccg ttgtcaggca
     2521 acgtggcgtg gtgtgcactg tgtttgctga cgcaaccccc actggttggg gcattgccac
     2581 cacctgtcag ctcctttccg ggactttcgc tttccccctc cctattgcca cggcggaact
     2641 catcgccgcc tgccttgccc gctgctggac aggggctcgg ctgttgggca ctgacaattc
     2701 cgtggtgttg tcggggaaat catcgtcctt tccttggctg ctcgcctgtg ttgccacctg
     2761 gattctgcgc gggacgtcct tctgctacgt cccttcggcc ctcaatccag cggaccttcc
     2821 ttcccgcggc ctgctgccgg ctctgcggcc tcttccgcgt cttcgccttc gccctcagac
     2881 gagtcggatc tccctttggg ccgcctcccc gcatcgatac cgtcgacctc gacccgggcg
     2941 gccgcttcga gcagacatga taagatacat tgatgagttt ggacaaacca caactagaat
     3001 gcagtgaaaa aaatgcttta tttgtgaaat ttgtgatgct attgctttat ttgtaaccat
     3061 tataagctgc aataaacaag ttaacaacaa caattgcatt cattttatgt ttcaggttca
     3121 gggggagatg tgggaggttt tttaaagcaa gtaaaacctc tacaaatgtg gtaaaatcga
     3181 taaggatctt cctagagcat ggctacgtag ataagtagca tggcgggtta atcattaact
     3241 acaaggaacc cctagtgatg gagttggcca ctccctctct gcgcgctcgc tcgctcactg
     3301 aggccgggcg accaaaggtc gcccgacgcc cgggctttgc ccgggcggcc tcagtgagcg
     3361 agcgagcgcg cagctgcatt aatgaatcgg ccaacgcgcg gggagaggcg gtttgcgtat
     3421 tgggcgctct tccgcttcct cgctcactga ctcgctgcgc tcggtcgttc ggctgcggcg
     3481 agcggtatca gctcactcaa aggcggtaat acggttatcc acagaatcag gggataacgc
     3541 aggaaagaac atgtgagcaa aaggccagca aaaggccagg aaccgtaaaa aggccgcgtt
     3601 gctggcgttt ttccataggc tccgcccccc tgacgagcat cacaaaaatc gacgctcaag
     3661 tcagaggtgg cgaaacccga caggactata aagataccag gcgtttcccc ctggaagctc
     3721 cctcgtgcgc tctcctgttc cgaccctgcc gcttaccgga tacctgtccg cctttctccc
     3781 ttcgggaagc gtggcgcttt ctcatagctc acgctgtagg tatctcagtt cggtgtaggt
     3841 cgttcgctcc aagctgggct gtgtgcacga accccccgtt cagcccgacc gctgcgcctt
     3901 atccggtaac tatcgtcttg agtccaaccc ggtaagacac gacttatcgc cactggcagc
     3961 agccactggt aacaggatta gcagagcgag gtatgtaggc ggtgctacag agttcttgaa
     4021 gtggtggcct aactacggct acactagaag aacagtattt ggtatctgcg ctctgctgaa
     4081 gccagttacc ttcggaaaaa gagttggtag ctcttgatcc ggcaaacaaa ccaccgctgg
     4141 tagcggtggt ttttttgttt gcaagcagca gattacgcgc agaaaaaaag gatctcaaga
     4201 agatcctttg atcttttcta cggggtctga cgctcagtgg aacgaaaact cacgttaagg
     4261 gattttggtc atgagattat caaaaaggat cttcacctag atccttttaa attaaaaatg
     4321 aagttttaaa tcaatctaaa gtatatatga gtaaacttgg tctgacagtt accaatgctt
     4381 aatcagtgag gcacctatct cagcgatctg tctatttcgt tcatccatag ttgcctgact
     4441 ccccgtcgtg tagataacta cgatacggga gggcttacca tctggcccca gtgctgcaat
     4501 gataccgcga gacccacgct caccggctcc agatttatca gcaataaacc agccagccgg
     4561 aagggccgag cgcagaagtg gtcctgcaac tttatccgcc tccatccagt ctattaattg
     4621 ttgccgggaa gctagagtaa gtagttcgcc agttaatagt ttgcgcaacg ttgttgccat
     4681 tgctacaggc atcgtggtgt cacgctcgtc gtttggtatg gcttcattca gctccggttc
     4741 ccaacgatca aggcgagtta catgatcccc catgttgtgc aaaaaagcgg ttagctcctt
     4801 cggtcctccg atcgttgtca gaagtaagtt ggccgcagtg ttatcactca tggttatggc
     4861 agcactgcat aattctctta ctgtcatgcc atccgtaaga tgcttttctg tgactggtga
     4921 gtactcaacc aagtcattct gagaatagtg tatgcggcga ccgagttgct cttgcccggc
     4981 gtcaatacgg gataataccg cgccacatag cagaacttta aaagtgctca tcattggaaa
     5041 acgttcttcg gggcgaaaac tctcaaggat cttaccgctg ttgagatcca gttcgatgta
     5101 acccactcgt gcacccaact gatcttcagc atcttttact ttcaccagcg tttctgggtg
     5161 agcaaaaaca ggaaggcaaa atgccgcaaa aaagggaata agggcgacac ggaaatgttg
     5221 aatactcata ctcttccttt ttcaatatta ttgaagcatt tatcagggtt attgtctcat
     5281 gagcggatac atatttgaat gtatttagaa aaataaacaa ataggggttc cgcgcacatt
     5341 tccccgaaaa gtgccaccta aattgtaagc gttaatattt tgttaaaatt cgcgttaaat
     5401 ttttgttaaa tcagctcatt ttttaaccaa taggccgaaa tcggcaaaat cccttataaa
     5461 tcaaaagaat agaccgagat agggttgagt gttgttccag tttggaacaa gagtccacta
     5521 ttaaagaacg tggactccaa cgtcaaaggn nnnnnnnnnn nnnnnnnnnn nnnnnnnnnn
     5581 nnnnnnnnnn nnnnnnnntn nnnnnnnnnn nnnnnnnnnn nnnnnnnnnn nnnnnnnnnn
     5641 nnnnnnnnnn nnnnnnnnnn nnnnnnnnnn nnnnnnnnnn nnnnnnnnnn gnnnnnnnnn
     5701 nnnnnnnnnn nnnnnnnnnn nnnnnnnnnn nnnnnnnnnn nnnnnnnnnn nnnnnnnnnn
     5761 nnnnnnnnnn nnnnnnnnnn nnnnnnnnnn nnnnnnnnnn nnnnnnnnnn nnnnncccat
     5821 tcgccattca ggctgcgcaa ctgttgggaa gggcgatcgg tgcgggcctc ttcgctatta
     5881 cgccagctgc gcgctcgctc gctcactgag gccgcccggg caaagcccgg gcgtcgggcg
     5941 acctttggtc gcccggcctc agtgagcgag cgagcgcgca gagagggagt ggccaactcc
     6001 atcactaggg gttccttgta gttaatgatt aacccgccat gctacttatc tacgtagcca
     6061 tgctctagga agatctctgc agagggccct gcgtatg
//
